Addgene plasmid #65106: pcDNA3-ADAM10-HA
Purpose: Expression of HA tagged ADAM10 in mammalian cells
Depositing lab: Axel Ullrich. Depositing organization: Max Planck Institute of Biochemistry. Publication: TACE cleavage of proamphiregulin regulates GPCR-induced proliferation and motility of cancer cells. Gschwind A, Hart S, Fischer OM, Ullrich A. EMBO J. 2003 May 15;22(10):2411-21. 10.1093/emboj/cdg231 PubMed 12743035.
Backbone
  Vector backbone: pcDNA3
  Backbone manufacturer: Invitrogen
  Backbone size w/o insert (bp): 5446
  Total vector size (bp): 7692
  Vector type: Mammalian Expression
  Selectable markers: Neomycin (select with G418)
Growth in bacteria
  Bacterial resistance: Ampicillin, 100 μg/mL
  Growth temperature: 37°C
  Growth strain: DH5alpha
  Copy number: High Copy
Gene/Insert
  Gene/Insert name: ADAM10
  Species: H. sapiens (human)
  Insert size (bp): 2246
  Entrez Gene: ADAM10 (a.k.a. AD10, AD18, CD156c, CDw156, HsT18717, MADM, RAK, kuz)
  Promoter: CMV
  Tag / fusion protein: HA (C terminal on backbone)
  Cloning method: Restriction Enzyme; 5′ cloning site KpnI (not destroyed); 3′ cloning site ApaI (not destroyed)
  Sequencing primers: 5′ CACTGCTTACTGGCTTATCG; 3′ TGGCAACTAGAAGGCACAG
Terms and licenses: Academic/Nonprofit Terms; Industry Terms: Not Available to Industry
Depositor comments: Insert was PCR amplified from human placenta cDNA.
How to cite: pcDNA3-ADAM10-HA was a gift from Axel Ullrich (Addgene plasmid # 65106 ; http://n2t.net/addgene:65106 ; RRID:Addgene_65106)
