[The description below was written by a language model from this plasmid's Addgene catalogue record and pLannotate feature annotations shown in this document.]
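Description:
pcDNA3-ADAM10-HA is a mammalian expression plasmid built on the Invitrogen pcDNA3 backbone that drives production of human ADAM10 carrying a C-terminal HA epitope tag. In bacteria it is maintained as a high-copy plasmid through a ColE1/pUC-type origin and selected with ampicillin via the β-lactamase gene. An f1 origin is also present, which in principle allows single-stranded DNA production. For mammalian cells, an SV40 enhancer/early promoter drives the neomycin phosphotransferase gene, terminated by the SV40 poly(A) signal, so stably transfected cells can be selected with G418.

The expression cassette consists of the human cytomegalovirus immediate-early enhancer and promoter, followed by the ADAM10 open reading frame of about 2.2 kb, which the depositor amplified by PCR from human placenta cDNA and cloned between the KpnI and ApaI sites. Just downstream of the coding sequence lies a short HA-encoding segment; the annotation software matched it as a fragment of a 3xHA feature, but its length is consistent with a single HA epitope, in line with the catalogue description. Transcripts are terminated by the bovine growth hormone polyadenylation signal. T7 and SP6 phage promoters flank the insert, as is standard for pcDNA3, and could support in vitro transcription or serve as sequencing primer sites. Small annotated fragments (HIV-1 LTR, ble, lacI, bom) appear to be backbone remnants or software matches rather than functional elements. The sequenced record is 7,658 nt, slightly shorter than the catalogued total size of 7,692 bp.

The construct is intended for transient or stable overexpression of this membrane-anchored metalloprotease in mammalian cells, with the HA tag allowing detection or immunoprecipitation. The associated publication concerns metalloprotease-mediated shedding of proamphiregulin in GPCR-induced cancer cell signalling.
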