Features (pLannotate 1.2.2; 22 found; start..end, strand, type, name):
      1..380     +  enhancer       CMV enhancer: human cytomegalovirus immediate early enhancer
    381..584     +  promoter       CMV promoter: human cytomegalovirus (CMV) immediate early promoter
    580..613     +  LTR            5' LTR (truncated) (fragment): truncated 5' long terminal repeat (LTR) from HIV-1
    629..647     +  promoter       T7 promoter: promoter for bacteriophage T7 RNA polymerase
    673..2916    +  CDS            ADAM10: ADA10_HUMAN - Also known as KUZ, MADM. Experimental evidence at protein level: Swiss-Prot protein existence level 1. (Microbial infection) Promotes the cytotoxic activity of S.aureus hly by binding to the toxin at zonula adherens and promoting formation of toxin pores. From Homo sapiens (Human).
   2929..2957    +  CDS            3xHA (fragment): three tandem HA epitope tags
   2978..2995    -  promoter       SP6 promoter (fragment): promoter for bacteriophage SP6 RNA polymerase
   3021..3245    +  polyA_signal   bGH poly(A) signal: bovine growth hormone polyadenylation signal
   3249..3270    +  promoter       SV40 promoter (fragment): SV40 enhancer and early promoter
   3291..3719    +  rep_origin     f1 ori (sequence partly withheld): f1 bacteriophage origin of replication; arrow indicates direction of (+) strand synthesis
   3733..4062    +  promoter       SV40 promoter: SV40 enhancer and early promoter
   4129..4920    +  CDS            neo: KKA2_KLEPN - Also known as kan, nptII. Experimental evidence at protein level: Swiss-Prot protein existence level 1. Resistance to kanamycin, neomycin, paromomycin, ribostamycin, butirosin and gentamicin B. From Klebsiella pneumoniae.
   4944..5102    +  CDS            ble (fragment): BLE_KLEPN - Experimental evidence at protein level: Swiss-Prot protein existence level 1. Binding protein with a strong affinity to the bleomycin family of antibiotics. Binds to CL990; an antimitotic-antibiotic compound. From Klebsiella pneumoniae.
   5097..5218    +  polyA_signal   SV40 poly(A) signal: SV40 polyadenylation signal
   5291..5307    -  protein_bind   lac operator: The lac repressor binds to the lac operator to inhibit transcription in E. coli. This inhibition can be relieved by adding lactose or isopropyl-β-D-thiogalactopyranoside (IPTG). lac repressor encoded by lacI
   5315..5345    -  promoter       lac promoter: promoter for the E. coli lac operon
   5360..5381    -  protein_bind   CAP binding site: CAP binding activates transcription in the presence of cAMP. E. coli catabolite activator protein
   5394..5486    -  CDS            lacI (fragment): lac repressor; lacI; The lac repressor binds to the lac operator to inhibit transcription in E. coli. This inhibition can be relieved by adding lactose or isopropyl-β-D-thiogalactopyranoside (IPTG).
   5669..6257    -  rep_origin     ori: high-copy-number ColE1/pMB1/pBR322/pUC origin of replication
   6428..7288    -  CDS            AmpR: β-lactamase; bla; confers resistance to ampicillin, carbenicillin, and related antibiotics
   7289..7393    -  promoter       AmpR promoter: bla
   7452..7504    -  misc_feature   bom (fragment): basis of mobility region from pBR322
>Addgene plasmid #65106 | pcDNA3-ADAM10-HA | addgene full sequence | sequence record 261761 | Addgene NGS Result
GACATTGATTATTGACTAGTTATTAATAGTAATCAATTACGGGGTCATTAGTTCATAGCCCATATATGGA
GTTCCGCGTTACATAACTTACGGTAAATGGCCCGCCTGGCTGACCGCCCAACGACCCCCGCCCATTGACG
TCAATAATGACGTATGTTCCCATAGTAACGCCAATAGGGACTTTCCATTGACGTCAATGGGTGGAGTATT
TACGGTAAACTGCCCACTTGGCAGTACATCAAGTGTATCATATGCCAAGTACGCCCCCTATTGACGTCAA
TGACGGTAAATGGCCCGCCTGGCATTATGCCCAGTACATGACCTTATGGGACTTTCCTACTTGGCAGTAC
ATCTACGTATTAGTCATCGCTATTACCATGGTGATGCGGTTTTGGCAGTACATCAATGGGCGTGGATAGC
GGTTTGACTCACGGGGATTTCCAAGTCTCCACCCCATTGACGTCAATGGGAGTTTGTTTTGGCACCAAAA
TCAACGGGACTTTCCAAAATGTCGTAACAACTCCGCCCCATTGACGCAAATGGGCGGTAGGCGTGTACGG
TGGGAGGTCTATATAAGCAGAGCTCTCTGGCTAACTAGAGAACCCACTGCTTACTGGCTTATCGAAATTA
ATACGACTCACTATAGGGAGACCCAAGCTTGGTACCGCCACCATGGTGTTGCTGAGAGTGTTAATTCTGC
TCCTCTCCTGGGCGGCGGGGATGGGAGGTCAGTATGGGAATCCTTTAAATAAATATATCAGACATTATGA
AGGATTATCTTACAATGTGGATTCATTACACCAAAAACACCAGCGTGCCAAAAGAGCAGTCTCACATGAA
GACCAATTTTCACGTCTAGATTTCCATGCCCATGGAAGACATTTCAACCTACGAATGAAGAGGGACACTT
CCCTTTTCAGTGATGAATTTAAAGTAGAAACATCAAATAAAGTACTTGGTTATGATACCTCTCATATTTA
CACTGGACATATTTATGGTGAAGAAGGAAGTTTTGGCCATGGGTCTGTTATTGATGGAAGATTTGAAGGA
TTCATCCAGACTCGTGGTGGCACATTTTATGTTGAGCCAGCAGAGAGATATATTAAAGACCGAACTCTGC
CATTTCACTCTGTCATTTATCATGAAGATGATATTAACTATCCCCATAAATACGGTCCTCAGGGGGGCTG
TGCAGATCATTCAGTATTTGAAAGAATGAGGAAATACCAGATGACTGGTGTAGAGGAAGTAACACAGATA
CCTCAAGAAGAACATGCTGCTAATGGTCCAGAACTTCTGAGGAAAAAACGTACAACTTCAGCTGAAAAAA
ATACTTGTCAGCTTTATATTCAGACTGATCATTTGTTCTTTAAATATTACGGAACACGAGAAGCTGTGAT
TGCCCAGATATCCAGTCATGTTAAAGCGATTGATACAATTTACCAGACCACAGACTTCTCCGGAATCCGT
AACATCAGTTTCATGGTGAAACGCATAAGAATCAATACAACTGCTGATGAGAAGGACCCTACGAATCCTT
TCCGTTTCCCAAATATTGGTGTGGAGAAGTTTCTGGAATTGAATTCTGAGCAGAATCATGATGACTACTG
TTTGGCCCATGTCTTCACAGACCGAGATTTTGATGATGGCGTACTTGGTCTGGCTTGGGTTGGAGCACCT
TCAGGAAGCTCTGGAGGAATATGTGAAAAAAGTAAACTCTATTCAGATGGTAAGAAGAAGTCCTTAAACA
CTGGAATTATTACTGTTCAGAACTATGGGTCTCATGTACCTCCCAAAGTCTCTCACATTACTTTTGCTCA
CGAAGTTGGACATAACTTTGGATCCCCACATGATTCTGGAACAGAGTGCACACCAGGAGAATCTAAGAAT
TTGGGTCAAAAAGAAAATGGCAATTACATCATGTATGCAAGAGCAACATCTGGGGACAAACTTAACAACA
ATAAATTCTCACTCTGTAGTATTAGAAATATAAGCCAAGTTCTTGAGAAGAAGAGAAACAACTGTTTTGT
TGAATCTGGCCAACCTATTTGTGGAAATGGAATGGTAGAACAAGGTGAAGAATGTGATTGTGGCTATAGT
GACCAGTGTAAAGATGAATGCTGCTTCGATGCAAATCAACCAGAGGGAAGAAAATGCAAACTGAAACCTG
GGAAACAGTGCAGTCCAAGTCAAGGTCCTTGTTGTACAGCACAGTGTGCATTCAAGTCAAAGTCTGAGAA
GTGTCGGGATGATTCAGACTGTGCAAGGGAAGGAATATGTAATGGCTTCACAGCTCTCTGCCCAGCATCT
GACCCTAAACCAAACTTCACAGACTGTAATAGGCATACACAAGTGTGCATTAATGGGCAATGTGCAGGTT
CTATCTGTGAGAAATATGGCTTAGAGGAGTGTACGTGTGCCAGTTCTGATGGCAAAGATGATAAAGAATT
ATGCCATGTATGCTGTATGAAGAAAATGGACCCATCAACTTGTGCCAGTACAGGGTCTGTGCAGTGGAGT
AGGCACTTCAGTGGTCGAACCATCACCCTGCAACCTGGATCCCCTTGCAACGATTTTAGAGGTTACTGTG
ATGTCTTCATGCGGTGCAGATTAGTAGATGCTGATGGTCCTCTAGCTAGGCTTAAAAAAGCAATTTTTAG
TCCAGAGCTCTATGAAAACATTGCTGAATGGATTGTGGCTCATTGGTGGGCAGTATTACTTATGGGAATT
GCTCTGATCATGCTAATGGCTGGATTTATTAAGATATGCGGTGTTCATACTCCAAGTAGTAATCCAAAGC
TGCCTCCTCCTAAACCACTTCCAGGCACTTTAAAGAGGAGGAGACCTCCACAGCCCATTCAGCAACCCCA
GCGTCAGCGGCCCCGAGAGAGTTATCAAATGGGACACATGAGACGCGGAGGAGGGCCCTACCCATACGAT
GTTCCAGATTACGCTTAACTCGAGCTAGCGGCCGCGGCTATAGTGTCACCTAAATGCTAGAGCTCGCTGA
TCAGCCTCGACTGTGCCTTCTAGTTGCCAGCCATCTGTTGTTTGCCCCTCCCCCGTGCCTTCCTTGACCC
TGGAAGGTGCCACTCCCACTGTCCTTTCCTAATAAAATGAGGAAATTGCATCGCATTGTCTGAGTAGGTG
TCATTCTATTCTGGGGGGTGGGGTGGGGCAGGACAGCAAGGGGGAGGATTGGGAAGACAATAGCAGGCAT
GCTGGGGATGCGGTGGGCTCTATGGCTTCTGAGGCGGAAAGAACCAGCTGGGGCTCTAGGGGGTATCCCC
[124 nt withheld, positions 3291-3414]
C
[91 nt withheld, positions 3416-3506]
A
[49 nt withheld, positions 3508-3556]
CCTTTGACGTTGGAGTCCACGTTCTTT
[37 nt withheld, positions 3584-3620]
ACCCTATCTCGGTCTATTCTTTTGATTTATAAGGGATTTTGCCGATTTCGGCCTATTGGTTAAAAAATGA
GCTGATTTAACAAAAATTTAACGCGAATTAATTCTGTGGAATGTGTGTCAGTTAGGGTGTGGAAAGTCCC
CAGGCTCCCCAGCAGGCAGAAGTATGCAAAGCATGCATCTCAATTAGTCAGCAACCAGGTGTGGAAAGTC
CCCAGGCTCCCCAGCAGGCAGAAGTATGCAAAGCATGCATCTCAATTAGTCAGCAACCATAGTCCCGCCC
CTAACTCCGCCCATCCCGCCCCTAACTCCGCCCAGTTCCGCCCATTCTCCGCCCCATGGCTGACTAATTT
TTTTTATTTATGCAGAGGCCGAGGCCGCCTCTGCCTCTGAGCTATTCCAGAAGTAGTGAGGAGGCTTTTT
TGGAGGCCTAGGCTTTTGCAAAAAGCTCCCGGGAGCTTGTATATCCATTTTCGGATCTGATCAAGAGACA
GGATGAGGATCGTTTCGCATGATTGAACAAGATGGATTGCACGCAGGTTCTCCGGCCGCTTGGGTGGAGA
GGCTATTCGGCTATGACTGGGCACAACAGACAATCGGCTGCTCTGATGCCGCCGTGTTCCGGCTGTCAGC
GCAGGGGCGCCCGGTTCTTTTTGTCAAGACCGACCTGTCCGGTGCCCTGAATGAACTGCAGGACGAGGCA
GCGCGGCTATCGTGGCTGGCCACGACGGGCGTTCCTTGCGCAGCTGTGCTCGACGTTGTCACTGAAGCGG
GAAGGGACTGGCTGCTATTGGGCGAAGTGCCGGGGCAGGATCTCCTGTCATCTCACCTTGCTCCTGCCGA
GAAAGTATCCATCATGGCTGATGCAATGCGGCGGCTGCATACGCTTGATCCGGCTACCTGCCCATTCGAC
CACCAAGCGAAACATCGCATCGAGCGAGCACGTACTCGGATGGAAGCCGGTCTTGTCGATCAGGATGATC
TGGACGAAGAGCATCAGGGGCTCGCGCCAGCCGAACTGTTCGCCAGGCTCAAGGCGCGCATGCCCGACGG
CGAGGATCTCGTCGTGACCCATGGCGATGCCTGCTTGCCGAATATCATGGTGGAAAATGGCCGCTTTTCT
GGATTCATCGACTGTGGCCGGCTGGGTGTGGCGGACCGCTATCAGGACATAGCGTTGGCTACCCGTGATA
TTGCTGAAGAGCTTGGCGGCGAATGGGCTGACCGCTTCCTCGTGCTTTACGGTATCGCCGCTCCCGATTC
GCAGCGCATCGCCTTCTATCGCCTTCTTGACGAGTTCTTCTGAGCGGGACTCTGGGGTTCGAAATGACCG
ACCAAGCGACGCCCAACCTGCCATCACGAGATTTCGATTCCACCGCCGCCTTCTATGAAAGGTTGGGCTT
CGGAATCGTTTTCCGGGACGCCGGCTGGATGATCCTCCAGCGCGGGGATCTCATGCTGGAGTTCTTCGCC
CACCCCAACTTGTTTATTGCAGCTTATAATGGTTACAAATAAAGCAATAGCATCACAAATTTCACAAATA
AAGCATTTTTTTCACTGCATTCTAGTTGTGGTTTGTCCAAACTCATCAATGTATCTTATCATGTCTGTAT
ACCGTCGACCTCTAGCTAGAGCTTGGCGTAATCATGGTCATAGCTGTTTCCTGTGTGAAATTGTTATCCG
CTCACAATTCCACACAACATACGAGCCGGAAGCATAAAGTGTAAAGCCTGGGGTGCCTAATGAGTGAGCT
AACTCACATTAATTGCGTTGCGCTCACTGCCCGCTTTCCAGTCGGGAAACCTGTCGTGCCAGCTGCATTA
ATGAATCGGCCAACGCGCGGGGAGAGGCGGTTTGCGTATTGGGCGCTCTTCCGCTTCCTCGCTCACTGAC
TCGCTGCGCTCGGTCGTTCGGCTGCGGCGAGCGGTATCAGCTCACTCAAAGGCGGTAATACGGTTATCCA
CAGAATCAGGGGATAACGCAGGAAAGAACATGTGAGCAAAAGGCCAGCAAAAGGCCAGGAACCGTAAAAA
GGCCGCGTTGCTGGCGTTTTTCCATAGGCTCCGCCCCCCTGACGAGCATCACAAAAATCGACGCTCAAGT
CAGAGGTGGCGAAACCCGACAGGACTATAAAGATACCAGGCGTTTCCCCCTGGAAGCTCCCTCGTGCGCT
CTCCTGTTCCGACCCTGCCGCTTACCGGATACCTGTCCGCCTTTCTCCCTTCGGGAAGCGTGGCGCTTTC
TCATAGCTCACGCTGTAGGTATCTCAGTTCGGTGTAGGTCGTTCGCTCCAAGCTGGGCTGTGTGCACGAA
CCCCCCGTTCAGCCCGACCGCTGCGCCTTATCCGGTAACTATCGTCTTGAGTCCAACCCGGTAAGACACG
ACTTATCGCCACTGGCAGCAGCCACTGGTAACAGGATTAGCAGAGCGAGGTATGTAGGCGGTGCTACAGA
GTTCTTGAAGTGGTGGCCTAACTACGGCTACACTAGAAGAACAGTATTTGGTATCTGCGCTCTGCTGAAG
CCAGTTACCTTCGGAAAAAGAGTTGGTAGCTCTTGATCCGGCAAACAAACCACCGCTGGTAGCGGTGGTT
TTTTTGTTTGCAAGCAGCAGATTACGCGCAGAAAAAAAGGATCTCAAGAAGATCCTTTGATCTTTTCTAC
GGGGTCTGACGCTCAGTGGAACGAAAACTCACGTTAAGGGATTTTGGTCATGAGATTATCAAAAAGGATC
TTCACCTAGATCCTTTTAAATTAAAAATGAAGTTTTAAATCAATCTAAAGTATATATGAGTAAACTTGGT
CTGACAGTTACCAATGCTTAATCAGTGAGGCACCTATCTCAGCGATCTGTCTATTTCGTTCATCCATAGT
TGCCTGACTCCCCGTCGTGTAGATAACTACGATACGGGAGGGCTTACCATCTGGCCCCAGTGCTGCAATG
ATACCGCGAGACCCACGCTCACCGGCTCCAGATTTATCAGCAATAAACCAGCCAGCCGGAAGGGCCGAGC
GCAGAAGTGGTCCTGCAACTTTATCCGCCTCCATCCAGTCTATTAATTGTTGCCGGGAAGCTAGAGTAAG
TAGTTCGCCAGTTAATAGTTTGCGCAACGTTGTTGCCATTGCTACAGGCATCGTGGTGTCACGCTCGTCG
TTTGGTATGGCTTCATTCAGCTCCGGTTCCCAACGATCAAGGCGAGTTACATGATCCCCCATGTTGTGCA
AAAAAGCGGTTAGCTCCTTCGGTCCTCCGATCGTTGTCAGAAGTAAGTTGGCCGCAGTGTTATCACTCAT
GGTTATGGCAGCACTGCATAATTCTCTTACTGTCATGCCATCCGTAAGATGCTTTTCTGTGACTGGTGAG
TACTCAACCAAGTCATTCTGAGAATAGTGTATGCGGCGACCGAGTTGCTCTTGCCCGGCGTCAATACGGG
ATAATACCGCGCCACATAGCAGAACTTTAAAAGTGCTCATCATTGGAAAACGTTCTTCGGGGCGAAAACT
CTCAAGGATCTTACCGCTGTTGAGATCCAGTTCGATGTAACCCACTCGTGCACCCAACTGATCTTCAGCA
TCTTTTACTTTCACCAGCGTTTCTGGGTGAGCAAAAACAGGAAGGCAAAATGCCGCAAAAAAGGGAATAA
GGGCGACACGGAAATGTTGAATACTCATACTCTTCCTTTTTCAATATTATTGAAGCATTTATCAGGGTTA
TTGTCTCATGAGCGGATACATATTTGAATGTATTTAGAAAAATAAACAAATAGGGGTTCCGCGCACATTT
CCCCGAAAAGTGCCACCTGACGTCGACGGATCGGGAGATCTCCCGATCCCCTATGGTGCACTCTCAGTAC
AATCTGCTCTGATGCCGCATAGTTAAGCCAGTATCTGCTCCCTGCTTGTGTGTTGGAGGTCGCTGAGTAG
TGCGCGAGCAAAATTTAAGCTACAACAAGGCAAGGCTTGACCGACAATTGCATGAAGAATCTGCTTAGGG
TTAGGCGTTTTGCGCTGCTTCGCGATGTACGGGCCAGATATACGCGTT
