>Addgene plasmid #65106 | pcDNA3-ADAM10-HA | addgene partial sequence | sequence record 163753 | CMV-F 5'-CGCAAATGGGCGGTAGGCGTG-3'
ACTAGAGAACCCACTGCTTACTGGCTTATCGAAATTAATACGACTCACTATAGGGAGACCCAAGCTTGGT
ACCGCCACCATGGTGTTGCTGAGAGTGTTAATTCTGCTCCTCTCCTGGGCGGCGGGGATGGGAGGTCAGT
ATGGGAATCCTTTAAATAAATATATCAGACATTATGAAGGATTATCTTACAATGTGGATTCATTACACCA
AAAACACCAGCGTGCCAAAAGAGCAGTCTCACATGAAGACCAATTTTCACGTCTAGATTTCCATGCCCAT
GGAAGACATTTCAACCTACGAATGAAGAGGGACACTTCCCTTTTCAGTGATGAATTTAAAGTAGAAACAT
CAAATAAAGTACTTGGTTATGATACCTCTCATATTTACACTGGACATATTTATGGTGAAGAAGGAAGTTT
TGGCCATGGGTCTGTTATTGATGGAAGATTTGAAGGATTCATCCAGACTCGTGGTGGCACATTTTATGTT
GAGCCAGCAGAGAGATATATTAAAGACCGAACTCTGCCATTTCACTCTGTCATTTATCATGAAGATGATA
TTAACTATCCCCATAAATACGGTCCTCAGGGGGGCTGTGCAGATCATTCAGTATTTGAAAGAATGAGGAA
ATACCAGATGACTGGTGTAGAGGAAGTAACACAGATACCTCAAGAAGAACATGCTGCTAATGGTCCAGAA
CTTCTGAGGAAAAAACGTACAACTTCAGCTGAAAAAAATACTTGTCAGCTTTATATTCAGACTGATCATT
TGTTCTTTAAATATTACGGAACACGAGAAGCTGTGATTGCCCAGATATCCAGTCATGTTAA
