>Addgene plasmid #65106 | pcDNA3-ADAM10-HA | addgene partial sequence | sequence record 163754 | BGH-rev 5'-TAGAAGGCACAGTCGAGG-3'
CTATAGCCGCGGCCGCTAGCTCGAGTTAAGCGTAATCTGGAACATCGTATGGGTAGGGCCCTCCTCCGCG
TCTCATGTGTCCCATTTGATAACTCTCTCGGGGCCGCTGACGCTGGGGTTGCTGAATGGGCTGTGGAGGT
CTCCTCCTCTTTAAAGTGCCTGGAAGTGGTTTAGGAGGAGGCAGCTTTGGATTACTACTTGGAGTATGAA
CACCGCATATCTTAATAAATCCAGCCATTAGCATGATCAGAGCAATTCCCATAAGTAATACTGCCCACCA
ATGAGCCACAATCCATTCAGCAATGTTTTCATAGAGCTCTGGACTAAAAATTGCTTTTTTAAGCCTAGCT
AGAGGACCATCAGCATCTACTAATCTGCACCGCATGAAGACATCACAGTAACCTCTAAAATCGTTGCAAG
GGGATCCAGGTTGCAGGGTGATGGTTCGACCACTGAAGTGCCTACTCCACTGCACAGACCCTGTACTGGC
ACAAGTTGATGGGTCCATTTTCTTCATACAGCATACATGGCATAATTCTTTATCATCTTTGCCATCAGAA
CTGGCACACGTACACTCCTCTAAGCCATATTTCTCACAGATAGAACCTGCACATTGCCCATTAATGCACA
CTTGTGTATGCCTATTACAGTCTGTGAAGTTTGGTTTAGGGTCAGATGCTGGGCAGAGAGCTGTGAAGCC
ATTACATATTCCTTCCCTTGCACAGTCTGAATCATCCCGACACTTCTCAGACTTTGACTTGAATGCACAC
TGTGCTGTACAACAAGGACCTTGACTTGGACTGCACTGTTTCCCAGGTT
